Addgene plasmid #12979: pGEX-2T-Rac1-Q61L
Depositing lab: Gary Bokoch. Depositing organization: Scripps California (The Scripps Research Institute).
Backbone
  Vector backbone: pGEX-2T
  Backbone size w/o insert (bp): 4900
  Vector type: Bacterial Expression
Growth in bacteria
  Bacterial resistance: Ampicillin, 100 μg/mL
  Growth temperature: 37°C
  Growth strain: DH5alpha
  Copy number: High Copy
Gene/Insert
  Gene/Insert name: Rac1 constitutively active (alt name: Rac1)
  Species: H. sapiens (human)
  Insert size (bp): 579
  Mutation: Q61L Constitutively active
  GenBank ID: AF498964
  Entrez Gene: RAC1 (a.k.a. MIG5, MRD48, Rac-1, TC-25, p21-Rac1)
  Tag / fusion protein: GST (N terminal on backbone)
  Cloning method: Restriction Enzyme; 5′ cloning site BamHI (not destroyed); 3′ cloning site EcoRI (not destroyed)
  Sequencing primers: 5′ pGEX 5'; 3′ pGEX 3'
Resource information
  A portion of this plasmid was derived from a plasmid made by: J. Lu
Terms and licenses: Academic/Nonprofit Terms; Industry Terms: Not Available to Industry
How to cite: pGEX-2T-Rac1-Q61L was a gift from Gary Bokoch (Addgene plasmid # 12979 ; http://n2t.net/addgene:12979 ; RRID:Addgene_12979)
