[The description below was written by a language model from this plasmid's Addgene catalogue record.]
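Description:
pGEX-2T-Rac1-Q61L is a bacterial expression plasmid built on the pGEX-2T backbone (about 4.9 kb without insert) for producing a glutathione S-transferase fusion of human Rac1 in E. coli. It is maintained as a high-copy plasmid under ampicillin selection. No feature table accompanies the record, so the promoter and origin are not explicitly listed. pGEX-series vectors generally drive expression from an IPTG-inducible tac promoter with a plasmid-borne lac repressor gene, and pGEX-2T places a thrombin cleavage site between GST and the cloned protein, allowing the tag to be removed after purification.

The insert is a 579 bp human RAC1 coding sequence cloned between BamHI and EcoRI sites, both of which remain intact, so that GST supplied by the backbone is fused to the N terminus of Rac1. The sequence carries the Q61L substitution, annotated as constitutively active. In Rho-family and Ras-like small GTPases, changing this glutamine impairs GTP hydrolysis, locking the protein in its GTP-bound, signalling-competent state. Part of the plasmid was derived from an earlier construct made by another researcher.

The record does not state a specific application. GST-tagged active Rac1 of this kind is typically purified on glutathione resin and used as recombinant protein for in vitro work, such as pull-down assays to identify or test effector proteins that bind selectively to active Rac1, biochemical reconstitution of Rac-dependent processes, or as a GTPase-deficient control alongside wild-type or dominant-negative forms.
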