>Addgene plasmid #12979 | pGEX-2T-Rac1-Q61L | addgene partial sequence | sequence record 19406 | 12979 with pGEX5'
CAATCGGATCTGGTTCCGCGTGGATCCCCGCAGGCCATCAAGTGTGTGGTGGTGGGAGACGGAGCTGTAG
GTAAAACTTGCCTACTGATCAGTTACACAACCAATGCATTTCCTGGAGAATATATCCCTACTGTCTTTGA
CAATTATTCTGCCAATGTTATGGTAGATGGAAAACCGGTGAATCTGGGCTTATGGGATACAGCTGGACTA
GAAGATTATGACAGATTACGCCCCCTATCCTATCCGCAAACAGATGTGTTCTTAATTTGCTTTTCCCTTG
TGAGTCCTGCATCATTTGAAAATGTCCGTGCAAAGTGGTATCCTGAGGTGCGGCACCACTGTCCCAACAC
TCCCATCATCCTAGTGGGAACTAAACTTGATCTTAGGGATGATAAAGACACGATCGAGAAACTGAAGGAG
AAGAAGCTGACTCCCATCACCTATCCGCAGGGTCTAGCCATGGCTAAGGAGATTGGTGCCGTAAAATACC
TGGAGTGCTCGGCGCTCACACAGCGAGGCCTCAAGACAGTGTTTGACGAAGCGATCCGAGCAGTCCTCTG
CCCGCCTCCCGTGAAGAAGAGGAAGAGAAAATGCCTGCTGTTGTAAGAATTCATCGTGACTGACTGACGA
TCTGCCTCGCGCGTTTCGGTGATGACGGTGAAAACCTCTGACACATGCAGCTCCCGGAGACGGTCACAGC
TTGTCTGTAAGCGGATGCCGGGAGCAGACAAGCCCGTCAGGGCGCGTCAGCGGGTGTTGGCGGGTGTCGG
GGCG
